>Addgene plasmid #172079 | EIF2B3-A87V | addgene full sequence | sequence record 337818 | Addgene NGS Result
GCCAATTCAATATGGCGTATATGGACTCATGCCAATTCAATATGGTGGATCTGGACCTGTGCCAATTCAA
TATGGCGTATATGGACTCGTGCCAATTCAATATGGTGGATCTGGACCCCAGCCAATTCAATATGGCGGAC
TTGGCACCATGCCAATTCAATATGGCGGACCTGGCACTGTGCCAACTGGGGAGGGGTCTACTTGGCACGG
TGCCAAGTTTGAGGAGGGGTCTTGGCCCTGTGCCAAGTCCGCCATATTGAATTGGCATGGTGCCAATAAT
GGCGGCCATATTGGCTATATGCCAGGATCAATATATAGGCAATATCCAATATGGCCCTATGCCAATATGG
CTATTGGCCAGGTTCAATACTATGTATTGGCCCTATGCCATATAGTATTCCATATATGGGTTTTCCTATT
GACGTAGATAGCCCCTCCCAATGGGCGGTCCCATATACCATATATGGGGCTTCCTAATACCGCCCATAGC
CACTCCCCCATTGACGTCAATGGTCTCTATATATGGTCTTTCCTATTGACGTCATATGGGCGGTCCTATT
GACGTATATGGCGCCTCCCCCATTGACGTCAATTACGGTAAATGGCCCGCCTGGCTCAATGCCCATTGAC
GTCAATAGGACCACCCACCATTGACGTCAATGGGATGGCTCATTGCCCATTCATATCCGTTCTCACGCCC
CCTATTGACGTCAATGACGGTAAATGGCCCACTTGGCAGTACATCAATATCTATTAATAGTAACTTGGCA
AGTACATTACTATTGGAAGTACGCCAGGGTACATTGGCAGTACTCCCATTGACGTCAATGGCGGTAAATG
GCCCGCGATGGCTGCCAAGTACATCCCCATTGACGTCAATGGGGAGGGGCAATGACGCAAATGGGCGTTC
CATTGACGTAAATGGGCGGTAGGCGTGCCTAATGGGAGGTCTATATAAGCAATGCTCGTTTAGGGAACCG
CCATTCTGCCTGGGGACGTCGGAGCAAGCTTGATTTAGGTGACACTATAGAATACAAGCTACTTGTTCTT
TTTGCAGGATCCCATCGATGGCCGCACACAAGCTGGCTGACCCGGTTTGTAAAAATGGAATTTCAAGCAG
TAGTGATGGCAGTAGGTGGAGGATCTCGGATGACAGACCTAACTTCCAGCATTCCCAAACCTCTGCTTCC
AGTTGGGAACAAACCTTTAATTTGGTACCCATTGAACCTGCTTGAGCGTGTTGGATTTGAAGAAGTCATT
GTGGTTACAACCAGGGATGTTCAAAAGGCTCTATGTGCAGAATTCAAGATGAAAATGAAGCCAGATATTG
TGTGTATTCCTGATGATGCTGACATGGGAACTGTAGATTCTTTGCGCTACATATATCCAAAACTTAAGAC
AGATGTGCTGGTGCTGAGCTGTGATCTGATAACAGACGTTGCCTTACATGAGGTTGTGGACCTGTTTAGA
GCTTATGATGCATCACTTGCTATGTTGATGAGAAAAGGCCAAGATAGCATAGAACCTGTTCCCGGTCAAA
AGGGGAAAAAAAAAGCAGTGGAGCAGCGTGACTTCATTGGAGTGGACAGCACAGGAAAGAGGCTGCTCTT
CATGGCTAATGAAGCAGACTTGGATGAAGAGCTGGTCATTAAGGGATCCATCCTACAGAAGCATCCTAGA
ATACGTTTCCACACGGGTCTTGTGGATGCCCACCTCTACTGTTTGAAAAAATACATCGTGGACTTCCTAA
TGGAAAATGGGTCAATAACTTCTATCCGGAGTGAACTGATTCCATATTTAGTGAGAAAACAGTTTTCCTC
AGCTTCCTCACAACAGGGACAAGAAGAAAAAGAGGAGGATCTAAAGAAAAAGGAGCTGAAGTCCTTAGAT
ATCTACAGTTTTATAAAAGAAGCCAATACACTGAACCTGGCTCCCTATGATGCCTGCTGGAATGCCTGTC
GAGGAGACAGGTGGGAAGACTTGTCCAGATCACAGGTGCGCTGCTATGTCCACATCATGAAAGAGGGGCT
CTGCTCTCGAGTGAGCACACTGGGACTCTACATGGAAGCAAACAGACAGGTGCCCAAATTGCTGTCTGCT
CTCTGTCCAGAAGAACCACCAGTCCATTCGTCAGCCCAGATTGTCAGCAAACACCTGGTTGGAGTTGACA
GCCTCATTGGGCCAGAGACACAGATTGGAGAGAAGTCATCCATTAAGCGCTCAGTCATTGGCTCATCCTG
TCTCATAAAAGATAGAGTGACTATTACCAATTGCCTTCTCATGAACTCAGTCACTGTGGAGGAAGGAAGC
AATATCCAAGGCAGTGTCATCTGCAACAATGCTGTGATCGAGAAGGGTGCAGACATCAAGGACTGCTTGA
TTGGAAGTGGCCAGAGGATTGAAGCCAAAGCTAAACGAGTGAATGAGGTGATCGTGGGGAATGACCAGCT
CATGGAGATCTGAGTTCTGAGCAAGTCAGACTCCTTCCTTTTGGCCTCCAAAGCCACAGATGTTGGCTCT
AGAACTATAGTGAGTCGTATTACGTAGATCCAGACATGATAAGATACATTGATGAGTTTGGACAAACCAC
AACTAGAATGCAGTGAAAAAAATGCTTTATTTGTGAAATTTGTGATGCTATTGCTTTATTTGTAACCATT
ATAAGCTGCAATAAACAAGTTAACAACAACAATTGCATTCATTTTATGTTTCAGGTTCAGGGGGAGGTGT
GGGAGGTTTTTTAATTCGCGGCCGCGGCGCCAATGCATTGGGCCCGGTACCCAGCTTTTGTTCCCTTTAG
TGAGGGTTAATTGCGCGCTTGGCGTAATCATGGTCATAGCTGTTTCCTGTGTGAAATTGTTATCCGCTCA
CAATTCCACACAACATACGAGCCGGGAGCATAAAGTGTAAAGCCTGGGGTGCCTAATGAGTGAGCTAACT
CACATTAATTGCGTTGCGCTCACTGCCCGCTTTCCAGTCGGGAAACCTGTCGTGCCAGCTGCATTAATGA
ATCGGCCAACGCGCGGGGAGAGGCGGTTTGCGTATTGGGCGCTCTTCCGCTTCCTCGCTCACTGACTCGC
TGCGCTCGGTCGTTCGGCTGCGGCGAGCGGTATCAGCTCACTCAAAGGCGGTAATACGGTTATCCACAGA
ATCAGGGGATAACGCAGGAAAGAACATGTGAGCAAAAGGCCAGCAAAAGGCCAGGAACCGTAAAAAGGCC
GCGTTGCTGGCGTTTTTCCATAGGCTCCGCCCCCCTGACGAGCATCACAAAAATCGACGCTCAAGTCAGA
GGTGGCGAAACCCGACAGGACTATAAAGATACCAGGCGTTTCCCCCTGGAAGCTCCCTCGTGCGCTCTCC
TGTTCCGACCCTGCCGCTTACCGGATACCTGTCCGCCTTTCTCCCTTCGGGAAGCGTGGCGCTTTCTCAT
AGCTCACGCTGTAGGTATCTCAGTTCGGTGTAGGTCGTTCGCTCCAAGCTGGGCTGTGTGCACGAACCCC
CCGTTCAGCCCGACCGCTGCGCCTTATCCGGTAACTATCGTCTTGAGTCCAACCCGGTAAGACACGACTT
ATCGCCACTGGCAGCAGCCACTGGTAACAGGATTAGCAGAGCGAGGTATGTAGGCGGTGCTACAGAGTTC
TTGAAGTGGTGGCCTAACTACGGCTACACTAGAAGAACAGTATTTGGTATCTGCGCTCTGCTGAAGCCAG
TTACCTTCGGAAAAAGAGTTGGTAGCTCTTGATCCGGCAAACAAACCACCGCTGGTAGCGGTGGTTTTTT
TGTTTGCAAGCAGCAGATTACGCGCAGAAAAAAAGGATCTCAAGAAGATCCTTTGATCTTTTCTACGGGG
TCTGACGCTCAGTGGAACGAAAACTCACGTTAAGGGATTTTGGTCATGAGATTATCAAAAAGGATCTTCA
CCTAGATCCTTTTAAATTAAAAATGAAGTTTTAAATCAATCTAAAGTATATATGAGTAAACTTGGTCTGA
CAGTTACCAATGCTTAATCAGTGAGGCACCTATCTCAGCGATCTGTCTATTTCGTTCATCCATAGTTGCC
TGACTCCCCGTCGTGTAGATAACTACGATACGGGAGGGCTTACCATCTGGCCCCAGTGCTGCAATGATAC
CGCGAGACCCACGCTCACCGGCTCCAGATTTATCAGCAATAAACCAGCCAGCCGGAAGGGCCGAGCGCAG
AAGTGGTCCTGCAACTTTATCCGCCTCCATCCAGTCTATTAATTGTTGCCGGGAAGCTAGAGTAAGTAGT
TCGCCAGTTAATAGTTTGCGCAACGTTGTTGCCATTGCTACAGGCATCGTGGTGTCACGCTCGTCGTTTG
GTATGGCTTCATTCAGCTCCGGTTCCCAACGATCAAGGCGAGTTACATGATCCCCCATGTTGTGCAAAAA
AGCGGTTAGCTCCTTCGGTCCTCCGATCGTTGTCAGAAGTAAGTTGGCCGCAGTGTTATCACTCATGGTT
ATGGCAGCACTGCATAATTCTCTTACTGTCATGCCATCCGTAAGATGCTTTTCTGTGACTGGTGAGTACT
CAACCAAGTCATTCTGAGAATAGTGTATGCGGCGACCGAGTTGCTCTTGCCCGGCGTCAATACGGGATAA
TACCGCGCCACATAGCAGAACTTTAAAAGTGCTCATCATTGGAAAACGTTCTTCGGGGCGAAAACTCTCA
AGGATCTTACCGCTGTTGAGATCCAGTTCGATGTAACCCACTCGTGCACCCAACTGATCTTCAGCATCTT
TTACTTTCACCAGCGTTTCTGGGTGAGCAAAAACAGGAAGGCAAAATGCCGCAAAAAAGGGAATAAGGGC
GACACGGAAATGTTGAATACTCATACTCTTCCTTTTTCAATATTATTGAAGCATTTATCAGGGTTATTGT
CTCATGAGCGGATACATATTTGAATGTATTTAGAAAAATAAACAAATAGGGGTTCCGCGCACATTTCCCC
GAAAAGTGCCACCTAAATTGTAAGCGTTAATATTTTGTTAAAATTCGCGTTAAATTTTTGTTAAATCAGC
TCATTTTTTAACCAATAGGCCGAAATCGGCAAAATCCCTTATAAATCAAAAGAATAGACCGAGATAGGGT
[37 nt withheld, positions 5111-5147]
AAAGAACGTGGACTCCAACGTCAAAGG
[49 nt withheld, positions 5175-5223]
T
[91 nt withheld, positions 5225-5315]
G
[124 nt withheld, positions 5317-5440]
CCCATTCGCCATTCAGGCTGCGCAACTGTTGGGAAGGGCGATCGGTGCGGGCCTCTTCGCTATTACGCCA
GTCGACC
Features (pLannotate 1.2.2; 15 found; start..end, strand, type, name):
      1..978     +  promoter       CMV IE94 promoter: enhancer/promoter region of simian cytomegalovirus major immediate early transcription unit IE94
   1013..1031    +  promoter       SP6 promoter: promoter for bacteriophage SP6 RNA polymerase
   1105..2460    +  CDS            EIF2B3: EI2BG_HUMAN - Experimental evidence at protein level: Swiss-Prot protein existence level 1. Catalyzes the exchange of eukaryotic initiation factor 2- bound GDP for GTP. From Homo sapiens (Human).
   2525..2542    -  promoter       T7 promoter (fragment): promoter for bacteriophage T7 RNA polymerase
   2547..2681    -  polyA_signal   SV40 poly(A) signal: SV40 polyadenylation signal
   2794..2812    -  promoter       T3 promoter: promoter for bacteriophage T3 RNA polymerase
   2857..2873    -  protein_bind   lac operator: The lac repressor binds to the lac operator to inhibit transcription in E. coli. This inhibition can be relieved by adding lactose or isopropyl-β-D-thiogalactopyranoside (IPTG). lac repressor encoded by lacI
   2881..2911    -  promoter       lac promoter: promoter for the E. coli lac operon
   2926..2947    -  protein_bind   CAP binding site: CAP binding activates transcription in the presence of cAMP. E. coli catabolite activator protein
   2960..3052    -  CDS            lacI (fragment): lac repressor; lacI; The lac repressor binds to the lac operator to inhibit transcription in E. coli. This inhibition can be relieved by adding lactose or isopropyl-β-D-thiogalactopyranoside (IPTG).
   3235..3823    -  rep_origin     ori: high-copy-number ColE1/pMB1/pBR322/pUC origin of replication
   3994..4854    -  CDS            AmpR: β-lactamase; bla; confers resistance to ampicillin, carbenicillin, and related antibiotics
   4855..4959    -  promoter       AmpR promoter: bla
   5012..5440    -  rep_origin     f1 ori (sequence partly withheld): f1 bacteriophage origin of replication; arrow indicates direction of (+) strand synthesis
   5445..5511    -  CDS            lacZα (fragment): LacZα fragment of β-galactosidase; lacZ fragment
