[The description below was written by a language model from this plasmid's Addgene catalogue record and pLannotate feature annotations shown in this document.]
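Description:
EIF2B3-A87V is a pCS2+-based plasmid carrying the human EIF2B3 coding sequence, which encodes the gamma subunit of eukaryotic translation initiation factor 2B, the complex that exchanges GDP for GTP on eIF2. The insert bears the c.260C>T substitution, corresponding to the A87V change in the plasmid name. The sequenced record is about 5.5 kb, consistent with a roughly 4 kb backbone plus a roughly 1.4 kb insert cloned between ClaI and XbaI sites. The plasmid is maintained in E. coli through a high-copy ColE1/pUC-type origin and selected with ampicillin via the β-lactamase gene. An f1 origin and remnants of lac sequences (lac promoter and operator, lacI and lacZα fragments) are carried over from the parental backbone and have no evident role in expressing the insert.

The layout is the standard pCS2+ dual-purpose arrangement. The simian cytomegalovirus IE94 enhancer/promoter sits upstream of the coding sequence and can drive expression in vertebrate cells, with an SV40 polyadenylation signal downstream. Between the CMV promoter and the open reading frame lies an SP6 promoter, which allows sense-strand mRNA to be made by in vitro transcription. T7 (annotated as a fragment) and T3 promoters lie downstream in the opposite orientation. No epitope tag or reporter is annotated.

The stated purpose is in vitro transcription for rescue experiments. The associated publication concerns zebrafish eif2b3 mutants that model vanishing white matter disease and the validation of disease alleles, which suggests that mRNA from this variant was used to test whether the A87V allele retains the ability to rescue mutant phenotypes, although the record does not describe the experiment itself.
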