Addgene plasmid #172079: EIF2B3-A87V
Purpose: In vitro transcription for rescue experiments
Depositing lab: Cheol-Hee Kim. Depositing organization: Chungnam National University. Publication: Eif2b3 mutants recapitulate phenotypes of vanishing white matter disease and validate novel disease alleles in zebrafish. Lee YR, Kim SH, Ben-Mahmoud A, Kim OH, Choi TI, Lee KH, Ku B, Eum J, Kee Y, Lee S, Cha J, Won D, Lee ST, Choi JR, Lee JS, Kim HD, Kim HG, Bonkowsky JL, Kang HC, Kim CH. Hum Mol Genet. 2021 Apr 27;30(5):331-342. doi: 10.1093/hmg/ddab033. PubMed 33517449.
Backbone
  Vector backbone: pCS2+
  Backbone size w/o insert (bp): 4000
  Vector type: Mammalian Expression
Growth in bacteria
  Bacterial resistance: Ampicillin, 100 μg/mL
  Growth temperature: 37°C
  Growth strain: DH5alpha
  Copy number: High Copy
Gene/Insert
  Gene/Insert name: EIF2B3
  Species: H. sapiens (human)
  Insert size (bp): 1400
  Mutation: c.260C>T
  Entrez Gene: EIF2B3 (a.k.a. EIF-2B, EIF2Bgamma)
  Promoter: CMV
  Cloning method: Restriction Enzyme; 5′ cloning site ClaI (unknown if destroyed); 3′ cloning site XbaI (unknown if destroyed)
  Sequencing primers: 5′ SP6; 3′ T3
Terms and licenses: Academic/Nonprofit Terms; Industry Terms: Not Available to Industry
How to cite: EIF2B3-A87V was a gift from Cheol-Hee Kim (Addgene plasmid # 172079 ; http://n2t.net/addgene:172079 ; RRID:Addgene_172079)
