>Addgene plasmid #172079 | EIF2B3-A87V | depositor full sequence | sequence record 333666 | Full Sequence
ATGGAATTTCAAGCAGTAGTGATGGCAGTAGGTGGAGGATCTCGGATGACAGACCTAACTTCCAGCATTC
CCAAACCTCTGCTTCCAGTTGGGAACAAACCTTTAATTTGGTACCCATTGAACCTGCTTGAGCGTGTTGG
ATTTGAAGAAGTCATTGTGGTTACAACCAGGGATGTTCAAAAGGCTCTATGTGCAGAATTCAAGATGAAA
ATGAAGCCAGATATTGTGTGTATTCCTGATGATGCTGACATGGGAACTGTAGATTCTTTGCGCTACATAT
ATCCAAAACTTAAGACAGATGTGCTGGTGCTGAGCTGTGATCTGATAACAGACGTTGCCTTACATGAGGT
TGTGGACCTGTTTAGAGCTTATGATGCATCACTTGCTATGTTGATGAGAAAAGGCCAAGATAGCATAGAA
CCTGTTCCCGGTCAAAAGGGGAAAAAAAAAGCAGTGGAGCAGCGTGACTTCATTGGAGTGGACAGCACAG
GAAAGAGGCTGCTCTTCATGGCTAATGAAGCAGACTTGGATGAAGAGCTGGTCATTAAGGGATCCATCCT
ACAGAAGCATCCTAGAATACGTTTCCACACGGGTCTTGTGGATGCCCACCTCTACTGTTTGAAAAAATAC
ATCGTGGACTTCCTAATGGAAAATGGGTCAATAACTTCTATCCGGAGTGAACTGATTCCATATTTAGTGA
GAAAACAGTTTTCCTCAGCTTCCTCACAACAGGGACAAGAAGAAAAAGAGGAGGATCTAAAGAAAAAGGA
GCTGAAGTCCTTAGATATCTACAGTTTTATAAAAGAAGCCAATACACTGAACCTGGCTCCCTATGATGCC
TGCTGGAATGCCTGTCGAGGAGACAGGTGGGAAGACTTGTCCAGATCACAGGTGCGCTGCTATGTCCACA
TCATGAAAGAGGGGCTCTGCTCTCGAGTGAGCACACTGGGACTCTACATGGAAGCAAACAGACAGGTGCC
CAAATTGCTGTCTGCTCTCTGTCCAGAAGAACCACCAGTCCATTCGTCAGCCCAGATTGTCAGCAAACAC
CTGGTTGGAGTTGACAGCCTCATTGGGCCAGAGACACAGATTGGAGAGAAGTCATCCATTAAGCGCTCAG
TCATTGGCTCATCCTGTCTCATAAAAGATAGAGTGACTATTACCAATTGCCTTCTCATGAACTCAGTCAC
TGTGGAGGAAGGAAGCAATATCCAAGGCAGTGTCATCTGCAACAATGCTGTGATCGAGAAGGGTGCAGAC
ATCAAGGACTGCTTGATTGGAAGTGGCCAGAGGATTGAAGCCAAAGCTAAACGAGTGAATGAGGTGATCG
TGGGGAATGACCAGCTCATGGAGATCTGA
